Addgene plasmid #13907: pBS cErm (CT#1054)
Depositing lab: Cliff Tabin. Depositing organization: Harvard Medical School. Publication: FGF acts directly on the somitic tendon progenitors through the Ets transcription factors Pea3 and Erm to regulate scleraxis expression. Brent AE, Tabin CJ. Development. 2004 Aug . 131(16):3885-96. 10.1242/dev.01275 PubMed 15253939.
Backbone
  Vector backbone: pBS?
  Backbone size w/o insert (bp): 3000
  Vector type: Bacterial Expression
Growth in bacteria
  Bacterial resistance: Ampicillin, 100 μg/mL
  Growth temperature: 37°C
  Growth strain: DH5alpha
  Copy number: High Copy
Gene/Insert
  Gene/Insert name: Erm
  Species: G. gallus (chicken)
  Insert size (bp): 750
  Entrez Gene: ETV5 (a.k.a. ERM)
  Cloning method: Restriction Enzyme; 5′ cloning site XbaI (not destroyed)
  Sequencing primers: 5′ T7
Terms and licenses: Academic/Nonprofit Terms; Industry Terms: Not Available to Industry
Depositor comments: RT-PCR product.
How to cite: pBS cErm (CT#1054) was a gift from Cliff Tabin (Addgene plasmid # 13907 ; http://n2t.net/addgene:13907 ; RRID:Addgene_13907)
