[The description below was written by a language model from this plasmid's Addgene catalogue record.]
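Description:
pBS cErm is a small, high-copy bacterial cloning plasmid carrying a fragment of the chicken (Gallus gallus) Erm gene, also known as ETV5, which encodes an Ets-family transcription factor. The backbone is recorded only tentatively as "pBS?", presumably a pBluescript-type phagemid of about 3 kb, so the exact vector version is not certain. It is propagated in standard E. coli cloning strains under ampicillin selection. Although catalogued as a bacterial expression vector, nothing in the record indicates a dedicated protein expression cassette, tag or reporter, and no feature table is available to confirm which origins or promoters are present.

The insert is about 750 bp and is described as an RT-PCR product, so it derives from chicken mRNA. The record does not say whether it is a partial cDNA, nor which region of the transcript it covers. It was introduced by restriction cloning, with an intact XbaI site at the 5′ end; the 3′ cloning site is not stated. A T7 primer is listed for sequencing from the 5′ side, consistent with the phage polymerase promoters that flank the polylinker in Bluescript-type vectors, which allow in vitro transcription of either strand of an insert.

The associated study examined how FGF signalling acts on somitic tendon progenitors through the Ets factors Pea3 and Erm to regulate scleraxis expression. A cDNA fragment of this size in such a vector would be well suited as a template for riboprobes to detect Erm transcripts in chick embryos by in situ hybridisation, but the record does not explicitly state this use.
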