>Addgene plasmid #13907 | pBS cErm (CT#1054) | addgene partial sequence | sequence record 20130 | T7 5'-TAATACGACTCACTATAGGG-3'
NGGGCCCCTGAGTGAGGTATCGATAGCTTGATATCGAATTCATCAGTAGGCAAAGCCCTCCGCGTAGGGC
AGGCTGCCGCAGTGCTCCACCTCCAGCAGGTAGGCAGGGCTGTCCTCAAAGTGCGTCAGCGGCAGGGTGT
CCTCCTCGCTCACGTGGCAGTCGGGCTCCGCTTTCAGGAAGGGCCGCTGATTGTCGGGGTACGCCATGGA
GAAGAGGGCATCGGGGTCACACACGAACTTGTAGACGTACCGCTCGCCGGCCACCTTCTGCATGATGCCC
TTCTCGTAGTAGTAGCGCAGGGAGCGGCTCAGCTTGTCGTAGTTCATGGCCGGCCGGTTCTTCTGGATGC
CCCAGCGCCGTGCTACCTCCTCGGGCTCGATCAGCTTGAACTCCATGCCGCGGCCGGTCCAGGCGATGAA
GTGAGCGTTGGCGGGGTCGTCCAGGAGCGTGACGAGGAACTGCCAGAGCTGCAGCGACCCGCGCCGCTGG
TAGGGAGGGCCCTCGCGGTACAGGGTGGGCTCCTGCTTCACCTTACCCTCCAGTCTCTCTGGTACCACGC
ACGTGTCATCAAAATACAATCGTGTGTCTTTTTCATACGAGAATCCATCGTGGCTGCTGGGGAAGAGGCC
CCCTCTCACGTATGAGGACTGGCAGTTAGGCACTTCTGAGTCGATGCAGTAGTCCCGGGGCTCCTGCTTG
ATGCCCATGGGGGACTGGAAGCCGTGCCCGGGGGGGCCGGGCANGCTGGGGCCGGTCTANACGGCCCGCC
CGGGNAACCNNGTTGTTTTTCCTTAAGGGGNATATTCAGNTGGNANATATGNCA
